Addgene plasmid #222215: pET29a-DDX53-K272A
Purpose: Express DDX53 mutant K272A protein in bacteria
Depositing lab: Yuliang Wu. Depositing organization: University of Saskatchewan.
Backbone
  Vector backbone: pET-29a
  Backbone manufacturer: Novagen
  Backbone size w/o insert (bp): 5371
  Total vector size (bp): 7270
  Vector type: Bacterial Expression
Growth in bacteria
  Bacterial resistance: Kanamycin, 50 μg/mL
  Growth temperature: 37°C
  Growth strain: DH5alpha
  Copy number: High Copy
Gene/Insert
  Gene/Insert name: DDX53_K272A (alt name: CAGE)
  Species: H. sapiens (human)
  Insert size (bp): 1900
  Mutation: K272A
  Entrez Gene: DDX53 (a.k.a. CAGE, CT26)
  Promoter: T7
  Tag / fusion protein: His Tag (C terminal on backbone)
  Cloning method: Restriction Enzyme; 5′ cloning site NdeI (not destroyed); 3′ cloning site XhoI (not destroyed)
  Sequencing primers: 5′ T7 promoter; 3′ T7 terminator
Terms and licenses: Academic/Nonprofit Terms; Industry Terms: Not Available to Industry
How to cite: pET29a-DDX53-K272A was a gift from Yuliang Wu (Addgene plasmid # 222215 ; http://n2t.net/addgene:222215 ; RRID:Addgene_222215)
