[The description below was written by a language model from this plasmid's Addgene catalogue record and pLannotate feature annotations shown in this document.]
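Description:
pET29a-DDX53-K272A is a bacterial expression plasmid built on the Novagen pET-29a backbone for producing a mutant form of the human DEAD-box protein DDX53 (also called CAGE or CT26) in E. coli. The roughly 1.9 kb DDX53 coding sequence was inserted between the NdeI and XhoI sites, both of which remain intact. This places it downstream of the T7 promoter, a lac operator and the strong T7 gene 10 ribosome binding site, and in frame with the backbone's C-terminal His tag, followed by the T7 terminator. Cloning through NdeI would be expected to remove the N-terminal S-tag of pET-29a, and no such tag is annotated. The insert carries a K272A substitution. The record does not explain the rationale for it, stating only that the plasmid is meant to express this mutant protein.

Transcription depends on T7 RNA polymerase, so expression requires a host that supplies it. The plasmid's own lacI gene produces lac repressor, which binds the operator and keeps the cassette silent until IPTG or lactose is added. The His tag allows purification of the recombinant protein by metal-affinity chromatography. Selection is by kanamycin resistance (aph(3')-Ia). Replication relies on a pBR322-type ColE1 origin accompanied by rop and bom, and an f1 origin is also present for single-stranded DNA production. The catalogue lists the plasmid as high copy, although rop normally restrains copy number. The short TcR, AmpR promoter and SET1 fragments in the annotation appear to be backbone remnants or annotation matches rather than functional parts. The sequenced record is 7,127 nt, slightly shorter than the 7,270 bp catalogue size.
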