Features (pLannotate 1.2.2; 19 found; start..end, strand, type, name):
     26..73      -  terminator     T7 terminator: transcription terminator for bacteriophage T7 RNA polymerase
     81..130     -  CDS            SET1 (fragment): solubility-enhancement tag derived from T7 phage gene 10B
    140..157     -  CDS            9xHis (fragment): 9xHis affinity tag
    164..2056    -  CDS            DDX53: DDX53_HUMAN - Also known as CAGE. Experimental evidence at protein level: Swiss-Prot protein existence level 1. From Homo sapiens (Human).
   2064..2086    -  RBS            RBS: efficient ribosome binding site from bacteriophage T7 gene 10 (Olins and Rangwala, 1989)
   2101..2125    -  protein_bind   lac operator: The lac repressor binds to the lac operator to inhibit transcription in E. coli. This inhibition can be relieved by adding lactose or isopropyl-β-D-thiogalactopyranoside (IPTG). lac repressor encoded by lacI
   2126..2144    -  promoter       T7 promoter: promoter for bacteriophage T7 RNA polymerase
   2170..2449    +  CDS            TcR (fragment): tetracycline efflux protein; tet; confers resistance to tetracycline
   2457..2534    +  promoter       lacI promoter: lacI
   2535..3617    +  CDS            lacI: lac repressor; lacI; The lac repressor binds to the lac operator to inhibit transcription in E. coli. This inhibition can be relieved by adding lactose or isopropyl-β-D-thiogalactopyranoside (IPTG).
   3630..3651    +  protein_bind   CAP binding site: CAP binding activates transcription in the presence of cAMP. E. coli catabolite activator protein
   3666..3957    +  CDS            TcR (fragment): tetracycline efflux protein; tet; confers resistance to tetracycline
   4029..4409    -  CDS            YPB1_ECOLX: Protein predicted: Swiss-Prot protein existence level 4. From Escherichia coli.
   4426..4617    +  CDS            rop: Rop protein, which maintains plasmids at low copy number; rop
   4719..4858    +  misc_feature   bom: basis of mobility region from pBR322
   5044..5632    -  rep_origin     ori: high-copy-number ColE1/pMB1/pBR322/pUC origin of replication
   5754..6569    +  CDS            KanR: aminoglycoside phosphotransferase; aph(3')-Ia; confers resistance to kanamycin in bacteria or G418 (Geneticin®) in eukaryotes
   6578..6635    -  promoter       AmpR promoter (fragment): bla
   6688..7116    -  rep_origin     f1 ori (sequence partly withheld): f1 bacteriophage origin of replication; arrow indicates direction of (+) strand synthesis
>Addgene plasmid #222215 | pET29a-DDX53-K272A | addgene full sequence | sequence record 441662 | Addgene NGS Result
ATCCGGATATAGTTCCTCCTTTCAGCAAAAAACCCCTCAAGACCCGTTTAGAGGCCCCAAGGGGTTATGC
TAGTTATTGCTCAGCGGTGGCAGCAGCCAACTCAGCTTCCTTTCGGGCTTTGTTAGCAGCCGGATCTCAG
TGGTGGTGGTGGTGGTGCTCGAGACTTAAAAAATAAAACTCCTTACGTCTTTGTCCAGGTTCTCTTGATC
GTGTTTCTCTGTGCCTCTTTTGTTGATTTAACTTGTATTGCTCAGCCATTACTACAAGATCTTCCGGAAC
ACTCTGATTTGCTCTGTCCAGAATTTTAATCAATTCACCGGCCATTTTCGAATCTCTCTGAGTGATGAGG
GTAACTGATGTGCCAGTCTTTCCTGTCCGTCCAATGTACCCTACTCTGTGTACATATACGTCAATATTCC
TTGGGAAATCATAATTATATACATGTGTGACATCATTAAGATCAAGACCTCGGGATACTATATCAGTTGT
AATCAGTATCTTTATGTTTCCGCTTTTAAAGTCCTCTACTGCTCGCTCTTGATCACTCTGTTCACTGTTG
CCATGTAATGATTCTGCAGATATGCCTTGGATATTGAAGTCGCTTGACAAGTCATCAGCAATATGTTTTT
GGCTGACAAACATGATGACTTTGTCGTTGGGTGACATGTTCTCTACGAATTCTTGGGTGAGAGCTCGTTT
TTCTTTTTCTGTGGTAACAATTATATTTTGCTTCACTGTATTTACAGCCACTAGATTCAGATTACCAACA
TAAACAATCATAGGATCTTTCAAATAAGAAAGTGCTAGTTGACGTACAGTATCTGGCCAAGTTGCACTTG
TCATAACAGTCTGTCGGTCTGGGCGCACATCTAATAAAATCTTCCTTATCTGGGGTTCAAATTCCATATC
CAGCATTTTATCTGCCTCATCTATAACCAAGTAGGTTATGCTTCTTAGGTTGACAGAGTTATTCATTTGT
AGGTCATTCAGCCTCCCAGGAGTTGCAATAATGATATCTACACCTTTGCTAATGTCTTCTATTTGTCCAT
TTCTGTTTCTACCACCATATATGCAAATGCTTTTGAGACCTTTATATGAATACTTTGAACATTCAGCTTC
CACGTGAAGAGCCAACTCTCTAGTGGGTGTAAGGACTAGCATCCCAGGCCCATTCCTTTGCTCTCTAGAT
ATTGGTTGAGAATCAAGATGAATAAACCCAGGCATTAGATAGGACAATGTTGCCCCTGTTCCGGTTTGTG
CAACTACTATAAGATCTATTCCTTGTAGAATAATTGGCCATGCCTGTGACTGAATTGGCGTTGGCTTTAA
AATCCCTACCCTTATTATGCTTTTCAGAAGATCAGGGTATTGCTGAAAAGCGTCTTTAAACCTGCAAGTT
GGTTTTGGAATGAGACGCTTTTCACCACTTTTCAAGTCATCACACGTTATGTTGAAATTTTCCTTTCTCC
AGTTAATCACCTGCATTTCAGACATGCAGCTTGTTGCTTTGGATTCTATGTAAAAGTTTTTCTTAACTGG
TGGTAGATCTGCCCATTTTCTCTTTTCGCACTCCACGACTGCTGCCCTAATGCGATCCCAATTTGACAAT
GGCTCAGCTTCTCCAACAATGTCATTTCTGCCTAGATTTCTTCCAATAGGGGTTTGGGATGCAGCATTAT
CCACACTGGATTCTGAGTTGTAGCTTTCTTGTTTTCTAATAAGTGTTTCTATAGCCGCTTTGGCCTTTGC
TTTCATTTCCCTATTGCCAAAAATTCTGACTTTTGCTTCAGATTCCCCGTTTATGATCTGTATTTTAGTG
TTTGTCGAATGTTGTAGATCTTTTATTTTTGATCCACTGTAACCAATGACCACACCAACCATATTGTTCT
TTATTTTAAAGCAGAGTGGTGGTTCACGGGAGCCTGCTGCTCTCGGTCCCTGATGGCCGAAGGGGCCACT
CCAGCCACTGCCTCTGCTGCCCCTGACATCCCAGCTGGCCCCAAGGTCTCTTGGATTAGCCTCCGCCCTC
TTCCACTCTGGGGCCCAGTGGGACATATGTATATCTCCTTCTTAAAGTTAAACAAAATTATTTCTAGAGG
GGAATTGTTATCCGCTCACAATTCCCCTATAGTGAGTCGTATTAATTTCGCGGGATCGAGATCGATCTCG
ATCCTCTACGCCGGACGCATCGTGGCCGGCATCACCGGCGCCACAGGTGCGGTTGCTGGCGCCTATATCG
CCGACATCACCGATGGGGAAGATCGGGCTCGCCACTTCGGGCTCATGAGCGCTTGTTTCGGCGTGGGTAT
GGTGGCAGGCCCCGTGGCCGGGGGACTGTTGGGCGCCATCTCCTTGCATGCACCATTCCTTGCGGCGGCG
GTGCTCAACGGCCTCAACCTACTACTGGGCTGCTTCCTAATGCAGGAGTCGCATAAGGGAGAGCGTCGAG
ATCCCGGACACCATCGAATGGCGCAAAACCTTTCGCGGTATGGCATGATAGCGCCCGGAAGAGAGTCAAT
TCAGGGTGGTGAATGTGAAACCAGTAACGTTATACGATGTCGCAGAGTATGCCGGTGTCTCTTATCAGAC
CGTTTCCCGCGTGGTGAACCAGGCCAGCCACGTTTCTGCGAAAACGCGGGAAAAAGTGGAAGCGGCGATG
GCGGAGCTGAATTACATTCCCAACCGCGTGGCACAACAACTGGCGGGCAAACAGTCGTTGCTGATTGGCG
TTGCCACCTCCAGTCTGGCCCTGCACGCGCCGTCGCAAATTGTCGCGGCGATTAAATCTCGCGCCGATCA
ACTGGGTGCCAGCGTGGTGGTGTCGATGGTAGAACGAAGCGGCGTCGAAGCCTGTAAAGCGGCGGTGCAC
AATCTTCTCGCGCAACGCGTCAGTGGGCTGATCATTAACTATCCGCTGGATGACCAGGATGCCATTGCTG
TGGAAGCTGCCTGCACTAATGTTCCGGCGTTATTTCTTGATGTCTCTGACCAGACACCCATCAACAGTAT
TATTTTCTCCCATGAAGACGGTACGCGACTGGGCGTGGAGCATCTGGTCGCATTGGGTCACCAGCAAATC
GCGCTGTTAGCGGGCCCATTAAGTTCTGTCTCGGCGCGTCTGCGTCTGGCTGGCTGGCATAAATATCTCA
CTCGCAATCAAATTCAGCCGATAGCGGAACGGGAAGGCGACTGGAGTGCCATGTCCGGTTTTCAACAAAC
CATGCAAATGCTGAATGAGGGCATCGTTCCCACTGCGATGCTGGTTGCCAACGATCAGATGGCGCTGGGC
GCAATGCGCGCCATTACCGAGTCCGGGCTGCGCGTTGGTGCGGACATCTCGGTAGTGGGATACGACGATA
CCGAAGACAGCTCATGTTATATCCCGCCGTTAACCACCATCAAACAGGATTTTCGCCTGCTGGGGCAAAC
CAGCGTGGACCGCTTGCTGCAACTCTCTCAGGGCCAGGCGGTGAAGGGCAATCAGCTGTTGCCCGTCTCA
CTGGTGAAAAGAAAAACCACCCTGGCGCCCAATACGCAAACCGCCTCTCCCCGCGCGTTGGCCGATTCAT
TAATGCAGCTGGCACGACAGGTTTCCCGACTGGAAAGCGGGCAGTGAGCGCAACGCAATTAATGTAAGTT
AGCTCACTCATTAGGCACCGGGATCTCGACCGATGCCCTTGAGAGCCTTCAACCCAGTCAGCTCCTTCCG
GTGGGCGCGGGGCATGACTATCGTCGCCGCACTTATGACTGTCTTCTTTATCATGCAACTCGTAGGACAG
GTGCCGGCAGCGCTCTGGGTCATTTTCGGCGAGGACCGCTTTCGCTGGAGCGCGACGATGATCGGCCTGT
CGCTTGCGGTATTCGGAATCTTGCACGCCCTCGCTCAAGCCTTCGTCACTGGTCCCGCCACCAAACGTTT
CGGCGAGAAGCAGGCCATTATCGCCGGCATGGCGGCCCCACGGGTGCGCATGATCGTGCTCCTGTCGTTG
AGGACCCGGCTAGGCTGGCGGGGTTGCCTTACTGGTTAGCAGAATGAATCACCGATACGCGAGCGAACGT
GAAGCGACTGCTGCTGCAAAACGTCTGCGACCTGAGCAACAACATGAATGGTCTTCGGTTTCCGTGTTTC
GTAAAGTCTGGAAACGCGGAAGTCAGCGCCCTGCACCATTATGTTCCGGATCTGCATCGCAGGATGCTGC
TGGCTACCCTGTGGAACACCTACATCTGTATTAACGAAGCGCTGGCATTGACCCTGAGTGATTTTTCTCT
GGTCCCGCCGCATCCATACCGCCAGTTGTTTACCCTCACAACGTTCCAGTAACCGGGCATGTTCATCATC
AGTAACCCGTATCGTGAGCATCCTCTCTCGTTTCATCGGTATCATTACCCCCATGAACAGAAATCCCCCT
TACACGGAGGCATCAGTGACCAAACAGGAAAAAACCGCCCTTAACATGGCCCGCTTTATCAGAAGCCAGA
CATTAACGCTTCTGGAGAAACTCAACGAGCTGGACGCGGATGAACAGGCAGACATCTGTGAATCGCTTCA
CGACCACGCTGATGAGCTTTACCGCAGCTGCCTCGCGCGTTTCGGTGATGACGGTGAAAACCTCTGACAC
ATGCAGCTCCCGGAGACGGTCACAGCTTGTCTGTAAGCGGATGCCGGGAGCAGACAAGCCCGTCAGGGCG
CGTCAGCGGGTGTTGGCGGGTGTCGGGGCGCAGCCATGACCCAGTCACGTAGCGATAGCGGAGTGTATAC
TGGCTTAACTATGCGGCATCAGAGCAGATTGTACTGAGAGTGCACCATTGCGGTGTGAAATACCGCACAG
ATGCGTAAGGAGAAAATACCGCATCAGGCGCTCTTCCGCTTCCTCGCTCACTGACTCGCTGCGCTCGGTC
GTTCGGCTGCGGCGAGCGGTATCAGCTCACTCAAAGGCGGTAATACGGTTATCCACAGAATCAGGGGATA
ACGCAGGAAAGAACATGTGAGCAAAAGGCCAGCAAAAGGCCAGGAACCGTAAAAAGGCCGCGTTGCTGGC
GTTTTTCCATAGGCTCCGCCCCCCTGACGAGCATCACAAAAATCGACGCTCAAGTCAGAGGTGGCGAAAC
CCGACAGGACTATAAAGATACCAGGCGTTTCCCCCTGGAAGCTCCCTCGTGCGCTCTCCTGTTCCGACCC
TGCCGCTTACCGGATACCTGTCCGCCTTTCTCCCTTCGGGAAGCGTGGCGCTTTCTCATAGCTCACGCTG
TAGGTATCTCAGTTCGGTGTAGGTCGTTCGCTCCAAGCTGGGCTGTGTGCACGAACCCCCCGTTCAGCCC
GACCGCTGCGCCTTATCCGGTAACTATCGTCTTGAGTCCAACCCGGTAAGACACGACTTATCGCCACTGG
CAGCAGCCACTGGTAACAGGATTAGCAGAGCGAGGTATGTAGGCGGTGCTACAGAGTTCTTGAAGTGGTG
GCCTAACTACGGCTACACTAGAAGGACAGTATTTGGTATCTGCGCTCTGCTGAAGCCAGTTACCTTCGGA
AAAAGAGTTGGTAGCTCTTGATCCGGCAAACAAACCACCGCTGGTAGCGGTGGTTTTTTTGTTTGCAAGC
AGCAGATTACGCGCAGAAAAAAAGGATCTCAAGAAGATCCTTTGATCTTTTCTACGGGGTCTGACGCTCA
GTGGAACGAAAACTCACGTTAAGGGATTTTGGTCATGAACAATAAAACTGTCTGCTTACATAAACAGTAA
TACAAGGGGTGTTATGAGCCATATTCAACGGGAAACGTCTTGCTCTAGGCCGCGATTAAATTCCAACATG
GATGCTGATTTATATGGGTATAAATGGGCTCGCGATAATGTCGGGCAATCAGGTGCGACAATCTATCGAT
TGTATGGGAAGCCCGATGCGCCAGAGTTGTTTCTGAAACATGGCAAAGGTAGCGTTGCCAATGATGTTAC
AGATGAGATGGTCAGACTAAACTGGCTGACGGAATTTATGCCTCTTCCGACCATCAAGCATTTTATCCGT
ACTCCTGATGATGCATGGTTACTCACCACTGCGATCCCCGGGAAAACAGCATTCCAGGTATTAGAAGAAT
ATCCTGATTCAGGTGAAAATATTGTTGATGCGCTGGCAGTGTTCCTGCGCCGGTTGCATTCGATTCCTGT
TTGTAATTGTCCTTTTAACAGCGATCGCGTATTTCGTCTCGCTCAGGCGCAATCACGAATGAATAACGGT
TTGGTTGATGCGAGTGATTTTGATGACGAGCGTAATGGCTGGCCTGTTGAACAAGTCTGGAAAGAAATGC
ATAAACTTTTGCCATTCTCACCGGATTCAGTCGTCACTCATGGTGATTTCTCACTTGATAACCTTATTTT
TGACGAGGGGAAATTAATAGGTTGTATTGATGTTGGACGAGTCGGAATCGCAGACCGATACCAGGATCTT
GCCATCCTATGGAACTGCCTCGGTGAGTTTTCTCCTTCATTACAGAAACGGCTTTTTCAAAAATATGGTA
TTGATAATCCTGATATGAATAAATTGCAGTTTCATTTGATGCTCGATGAGTTTTTCTAAGAATTAATTCA
TGAGCGGATACATATTTGAATGTATTTAGAAAAATAAACAAATAGGGGTTCCGCGCACATTTCCCCGAAA
AGTGCCACCTAAATTGTAAGCGTTAATATTTTGTTAAAATTCGCGTTAAATTTTTGTTAAATCAGCTCAT
TTTTTAACCAATAGGCCGAAATCGGCAAAATCCCTTATAAATCAAAAGAATAGACCGAGATAGGGT
[37 nt withheld, positions 6787-6823]
AAAGAACGTGGACTCCAACGTCAAAGG
[49 nt withheld, positions 6851-6899]
T
[91 nt withheld, positions 6901-6991]
G
[124 nt withheld, positions 6993-7116]
CCCATTCGCCA
